Addgene plasmid #240153: pRedCas9
Purpose: Expresses lambda red machinery and cas9
Depositing lab: Morten Norholm. Depositing organization: Danmarks Tekniske Universitet. Publication: Iterative in vivo cut’n’paste of chromosomal loci in Escherichia coli K-12 using synthetic DNA. Gude S, Bertelsen ABB, Nørholm MHH. bioRxiv 2025.06.19.660532 10.1101/2025.06.19.660532.
Backbone
  Vector backbone: pSC101
  Vector type: Bacterial Expression, CRISPR
Growth in bacteria
  Bacterial resistance: Spectinomycin, 50 μg/mL
  Growth temperature: 30°C
  Growth strain: DH5alpha
  Copy number: Low Copy
Gene/Insert 1
  Gene/Insert name: gam
Gene/Insert 2
  Gene/Insert name: beta
Gene/Insert 3
  Gene/Insert name: exo
Gene/Insert 4
  Gene/Insert name: cas9
Terms and licenses: Academic/Nonprofit Terms; Industry Terms: Not Available to Industry
Depositor comments: Please visit https://doi.org/10.1101/2025.06.19.660532 for bioRxiv preprint.
How to cite: pRedCas9 was a gift from Morten Norholm (Addgene plasmid # 240153 ; http://n2t.net/addgene:240153 ; RRID:Addgene_240153)
