[The description below was written by a language model from this plasmid's Addgene catalogue record and pLannotate feature annotations shown in this document.]
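Description:
pRedCas9 is an 11.8 kb low-copy bacterial expression and CRISPR helper plasmid built on a pSC101 backbone for genome engineering in Escherichia coli. It replicates from the pSC101 origin, supported by a temperature-sensitive Rep101 (RepA) variant. This explains the permissive 30 °C propagation temperature and, as is typical for such replicons, should allow the plasmid to be cured by growth at elevated temperature. Selection is by spectinomycin, conferred by the aadA (SmR) aminoglycoside adenylyltransferase gene, which sits directly downstream of an annotated AmpR (bla) promoter.

The payload combines two functional modules. The first is the phage λ Red operon, in which gam (inhibitor of host RecBCD), beta (single-strand annealing recombinase) and exo (5'→3' dsDNA exonuclease) are arranged in series downstream of the araBAD promoter and followed by the λ tL3 terminator. The divergently transcribed araC regulator makes recombineering functions inducible with L-arabinose. The second module is Streptococcus pyogenes cas9, preceded by an sTRSV hammerhead ribozyme, an element commonly used to insulate the coding region from its 5' untranslated context. Upstream, and in the opposite orientation, lies nahR, the salicylate-responsive regulator from Pseudomonas putida, next to a lacIq promoter fragment. This arrangement suggests salicylate-inducible control of cas9, but the promoter directly driving cas9 is not annotated in the feature table. No guide RNA cassette is annotated, so targeting RNAs are presumably provided from elsewhere.

The stated purpose is to express the λ Red machinery and Cas9. The associated work concerns iterative in vivo "cut'n'paste" editing of chromosomal loci in E. coli K-12 using synthetic DNA.
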