Features (pLannotate 1.2.2; 15 found; start..end, strand, type, name):
    122..366     -  terminator     λ tL3 terminator: transcription terminator tL3 from phage λ
    367..1047    -  CDS            Exo: 5' to 3' double-stranded DNA exonuclease in the λ Red system; exo; creates 3' single-stranded DNA tails
   1044..1829    -  CDS            Beta: single-stranded DNA binding recombinase in the λ Red system; bet; mediates pairing of a single-stranded DNA with a complementary target
   1835..2251    -  CDS            Gam: inhibitor of the host RecBCD nuclease in the λ Red system; gam; protects the double-stranded DNA substrate for recombination
   2295..2579    -  promoter       araBAD promoter: araBAD; promoter of the L-arabinose operon of E. coli; the araC regulatory gene is transcribed in the opposite direction (Guzman et al., 1995)
   2606..3481    +  CDS            araC: ARAC_ECOLI - Experimental evidence at protein level: Swiss-Prot protein existence level 1. Transcription factor that regulates the expression of several genes involved in the transport and metabolism of L-arabinose (PubMed:4362626, PubMed:328165, PubMed:6251457, PubMed:2962192, PubMed:6319708, PubMed:2231717, PubMed:1447222). Functions both as a positive and a negative regulator (PubMed:328165, PubMed:6251457). In the presence of arabinose, activates the expression of the araBAD, araE, araFGH and araJ promoters (PubMed:4362626, PubMed:328165, PubMed:6251457, PubMed:2962192, PubMed:6319708, Pub
   3535..3566    -  terminator     tonB terminator: bidirectional E. coli tonB-P14 transcription terminator
   3680..4579    -  CDS            nahR: NAHR_PSEPU - Protein inferred from homology: Swiss-Prot protein existence level 3. Regulates the expression of the naphthalene (nahA-F) and salicylate (nahG-M) metabolism genes. From Pseudomonas putida (Arthrobacter siderocapsulatus).
   4592..4654    -  promoter       lacIq promoter (fragment): lacI (mutant); In the lacIq allele, a single base change in the promoter boosts expression of the lacI gene about 10-fold.
   4807..4856    +  misc_RNA       sTRSV HHRz: hammerhead ribozyme from the tobacco ringspot virus satellite RNA (Khvorova et al., 2003)
   4903..9006    +  CDS            cas9: CAS9_STRP1 - Also known as csn1 From Streptococcus pyogenes serotype M1.
   9099..9190    +  promoter       AmpR promoter: bla
   9191..9982    +  CDS            SmR: aminoglycoside adenylyltransferase (Murphy, 1985); aadA; confers resistance to spectinomycin and streptomycin
  10604..10826   +  rep_origin     pSC101 ori: low-copy replication origin that requires the Rep101 protein
  10874..11824   +  CDS            Rep101(Ts): temperature-sensitive version of the RepA protein needed for replication with the pSC101 origin (Armstrong et al., 1984); rep101 encoding an A56V mutation
>Addgene plasmid #240153 | pRedCas9 | addgene full sequence | sequence record 482811 | Addgene NGS Result
GTTCTTATGGCTCTTGTATCTATCAGTGAAGCATCAAGACTAACAAACAAAAGTAGAACAACTGTTCACC
GTTACATATCAAAGGGAAAACTGTCCATACCCATGGATTCTTCGTCTGTTTCTACTGGTATTGGCACAAA
CCTGATTCCAATTTGAGCAAGGCTATGTGCCATCTCGATACTCGTTCTTAACTCAACAGAAGATGCTTTG
TGCATACAGCCCCTCGTTTATTATTTATCTCCTCAGCCAGCCGCTGTGCTTTCAGTGGATTTCGGATAAC
AGAAAGGCCGGGAAATACCCAGCCTCGCTTTGTAACGGAGTAGACGAAAGTGATTGCGCCTACCCGGATA
TTATCGTGAGGATGCGTCATCGCCATTGCTCCCCAAATACAAAACCAATTTCAGCCAGTGCCTCGTCCAT
TTTTTCGATGAACTCCGGCACGATCTCGTCAAAACTCGCCATGTACTTTTCATCCCGCTCAATCACGACA
TAATGCAGGCCTTCACGCTTCATACGCGGGTCATAGTTGGCAAAGTACCAGGCATTTTTTCGCGTCACCC
ACATGCTGTACTGCACCTGGGCCATGTAAGCTGACTTTATGGCCTCGAAACCACCGAGCCGGAACTTCAT
GAAATCCCGGGAGGTAAACGGGCATTTCAGTTCAAGGCCGTTGCCGTCACTGCATAAACCATCGGGAGAG
CAGGCGGTACGCATACTTTCGTCGCGATAGATGATCGGGGATTCAGTAACATTCACGCCGGAAGTGAATT
CAAACAGGGTTCTGGCGTCGTTCTCGTACTGTTTTCCCCAGGCCAGTGCTTTAGCGTTAACTTCCGGAGC
CACACCGGTGCAAACCTCAGCAAGCAGGGTGTGGAAGTAGGACATTTTCATGTCAGGCCACTTCTTTCCG
GAGCGGGGTTTTGCTATCACGTTGTGAACTTCTGAAGCGGTGATGACGCCGAGCCGTAATTTGTGCCACG
CATCATCCCCCTGTTCGACAGCTCTCACATCGATCCCGGTACGCTGCAGGATAATGTCCGGTGTCATGCT
GCCACCTTCTGCTCTGCGGCTTTCTGTTTCAGGAATCCAAGAGCTTTTACTGCTTCGGCCTGTGTCAGTT
CTGACGATGCACGAATGTCGCGGCGAAATATCTGGGAACAGAGCGGCAATAAGTCGTCATCCCATGTTTT
ATCCAGGGCGATCAGCAGAGTGTTAATCTCCTGCATGGTTTCATCGTTAACCGGAGTGATGTCGCGTTCC
GGCTGACGTTCTGCAGTGTATGCAGTATTTTCGACAATGCGCTCGGCTTCATCCTTGTCATAGATACCAG
CAAATCCGAAGGCCAGACGGGCACACTGAATCATGGCTTTATGACGTAACATCCGTTTGGGATGCGACTG
CCACGGCCCCGTGATTTCTCTGCCTTCGCGAGTTTTGAATGGTTCGCGGCGGCATTCATCCATCCATTCG
GTAACGCAGATCGGATGATTACGGTCCTTGCGGTAAATCCGGCATGTACAGGATTCATTGTCCTGCTCAA
AGTCCATGCCATCAAACTGCTGGTTTTCATTGATGATGCGGGACCAGCCATCAACGCCCACCACCGGAAC
GATGCCATTCTGCTTATCAGGAAAGGCGTAAATTTCTTTCGTCCACGGATTAAGGCCGTACTGGTTGGCA
ACGATCAGTAATGCGATGAACTGCGCATCGCTGGCATCACCTTTAAATGCCGTCTGGCGAAGAGTGGTGA
TCAGTTCCTGTGGGTCGACAGAATCCATGCCGACACGTTCAGCCAGCTTCCCAGCCAGCGTTGCGAGTGC
AGTACTCATTCGTTTTATACCTCTGAATCAATATCAACCTGGTGGTGAGCAATGGTTTCAACCATGTACC
GGATGTGTTCTGCCATGCGCTCCTGAAACTCAACATCGTCATCAAACGCACGGGTAATGGATTTTTTGCT
GGCCCCGTGGCGTTGCAAATGATCGATGCATAGCGATTCAAACAGGTGCTGGGGCAGGCCTTTTTCCATG
TCGTCTGCCAGTTCTGCCTCTTTCTCTTCACGGGCGAGCTGCTGGTAGTGACGCGCCCAGCTCTGAGCCT
CAAGACGATCCTGAATGTAATAAGCGTTCATGGCTGAACTCCTGAAATAGCTGTGAAAATATCGCCCGCG
AAATGCCGGGCTGATTAGGAAAACAGGAAAGGGGGTTAGTGAATGCTTTTGCTTGATCTCAGTTTCAGTA
TTAATATCCATTTTTTATAACCTCCTTAGAGCTCGAATTCCCAAAAAAACGGGTATGGAGAAACAGTAGA
GAGTTGCGATAAAAAGCGTCAGGTAGGATCCGCTAATCTTATGGATAAAAATGCTATGGCATAGCAAAGT
GTGACGCCGTGCAAATAATCAATGTGGACTTTTCTGCCGTGATTATAGACACTTTTGTTACGCGTTTTTG
TCATGGCTTTGGTCCCGCTTTGTTACAGAATGCTTTTAATAAGCGGGGTTACCGGTTTGGTTAGCGAGAA
GAGCCAGTAAAAGACGCAGTGACGGCAATGTCTGATGCAATATGGACAATTGGTTTCTTCTCTGAATGGC
GGGAGTATGAAAAGTATGGCTGAAGCGCAAAATGATCCCCTGCTGCCGGGATACTCGTTTAATGCCCATC
TGGTGGCGGGTTTAACGCCGATTGAGGCCAACGGTTATCTCGATTTTTTTATCGACCGACCGCTGGGAAT
GAAAGGTTATATTCTCAATCTCACCATTCGCGGTCAGGGGGTGGTGAAAAATCAGGGACGAGAATTTGTT
TGCCGACCGGGTGATATTTTGCTGTTCCCGCCAGGAGAGATTCATCACTACGGTCGTCATCCGGAGGCTC
GCGAATGGTATCACCAGTGGGTTTACTTTCGTCCGCGCGCCTACTGGCATGAATGGCTTAACTGGCCGTC
AATATTTGCCAATACGGGGTTCTTTCGCCCGGATGAAGCGCACCAGCCGCATTTCAGCGACCTGTTTGGG
CAAATCATTAACGCCGGGCAAGGGGAAGGGCGCTATTCGGAGCTGCTGGCGATAAATCTGCTTGAGCAAT
TGTTACTGCGGCGCATGGAAGCGATTAACGAGTCGCTCCATCCACCGATGGATAATCGGGTACGCGAGGC
TTGTCAGTACATCAGCGATCACCTGGCAGACAGCAATTTTGATATCGCCAGCGTCGCACAGCATGTTTGC
TTGTCGCCGTCGCGTCTGTCACATCTTTTCCGCCAGCAGTTAGGGATTAGCGTCTTAAGCTGGCGCGAGG
ACCAACGTATCAGCCAGGCGAAGCTGCTTTTGAGCACCACCCGGATGCCTATCGCCACCGTCGGTCGCAA
TGTTGGTTTTGACGATCAACTCTACTTCTCGCGGGTATTTAAAAAATGCACCGGGGCCAGCCCGAGCGAG
TTCCGTGCCGGTTGTGAAGAAAAAGTGAATGATGTAGCCGTCAAGTTGTCATAATAAATCGATGCAGGTG
GCACTTTTCGGGGAAATGTGCCGGATCCCCCTCAAGTCAAAAGCCTCCGGTCGGAGGTTTTTGACTTTCT
GCTATGGAGGTCAGGTATGATTTAAATGGTCAGTATTGAGCGATATCTAGAGAATTCGTCAACGAATTCA
AGCTTAAGGTTGAAAATTTGCCAATTAGGATCCTTATCAATCCGTAAACAGGTCAAACATCAGTTGCCGC
AACCAAATATTGGCTAGGTCCTTGTGGTACTTCGCATGCCAGAACATGTTGATGGCTATTTCAGGCAAGA
CGACTGGGTGCGGCAAGGCGCTTAGGCCGAAGGGCTCCACGCAGCAGTCGGCTAAACATATCGGCACAGT
GGCGAGCAGATCGGTGCGCTGGAGGATGTGGCCAACGGCGGCGAAGTGCGGCACTTCCAGACGGATGTCG
CGCCGGATGCCGACCCGTGTCATGTACGTGTCCACCTCGCCGTGGCCGGTGCCAGCGGCGATGACACGCA
CGTGGCCGTAGGAACAGAAGCGCTCCAGAGTCAGGGGTTCGCGGGTGACTGGATGGTCCTTGCGACATAG
GCACACGTAGTGATTCTGGAGCAGCCGGCGCTGAAAGAAGCCAGTTTGCAGATTGGGAAGCAGGCCCACG
GCCAAGTCCACGGTTCCGTTCTGCAAGGCCTGCATCAGGCTCATCGAACTGTCGCGCACCGTACTGATCA
CGCAATTGGGGGCCTGGTGAGCCAGCGCATCCATCAGCCGCGGCATGAAGTAGATCTCGCCAATGTCGGT
CATGGCCAGGGTGAAGGTACGCTCGCTGGTCAGCGGATCGAAGCTTTCATGGTGCTGTAGGGCGTTGCGC
AGTGCGTGCATGGCCGAAGTGACGTGCTCGGCCAGATGCGCGGCATAGGGTGTGGGTTCCATTCCCTGAT
GTGTGCGCACGAAGAGTGGGTCCTGTAGCGAGGTGCGCAGGCGTTTCAGCGCATTGCTCACGGCTGGCTG
GGTCAGGCCCAGGTTCTCCGCAGTGACAGAGACGCGTCTGTCGACCAGCAACTGGTTGAACACCACCAGC
AGGTTTAAATCCAGGTCACGCAGTTCCATATTCAACCCCCATGAATTGACTCTCTTCCGGGCGCTATCAT
GCCATACCGCGAAAGGTTTTGCACCATTCGATGGCGCGCCGCCATTGGAGCTTAACGATCGTTGGCTGGG
GGCCTCGCTTGGGTTATTGCTGGTGCCCGGCCGGGCGCAATATTCATGTTGATGATTTATTATATATCGA
GTGGTGTATTTATTTATATTGTTTGCTCCGTTACCGTTATTAACAGCTGTCACCGGATGTGCTTTCCGGT
CTGATGAGTCCGTGAGGACGAAACAGCCTCTACAAATAATTTTGTTTAATACTAGAGAAGGAGGTACAAT
CAATGGATAAGAAATACTCAATAGGCTTAGATATCGGCACAAATAGCGTCGGATGGGCGGTGATCACTGA
TGAATATAAGGTTCCGTCTAAAAAGTTCAAGGTTCTGGGAAATACAGACCGCCACAGTATCAAAAAAAAT
CTTATAGGGGCTCTTTTATTTGACAGTGGAGAGACAGCGGAAGCGACTCGTCTCAAACGGACAGCTCGTA
GAAGGTATACACGTCGGAAGAATCGTATTTGTTATCTACAGGAGATTTTTTCAAATGAGATGGCGAAAGT
AGATGATAGTTTCTTTCATCGACTTGAAGAGTCTTTTTTGGTGGAAGAAGACAAGAAGCATGAACGTCAT
CCTATTTTTGGAAATATAGTAGATGAAGTTGCTTATCATGAGAAATATCCAACTATCTATCATCTGCGAA
AAAAATTGGTAGATTCTACTGATAAAGCGGATTTGCGCTTAATCTATTTGGCCTTAGCGCATATGATTAA
GTTTCGTGGTCATTTTTTGATTGAGGGAGATTTAAATCCTGATAATAGTGATGTGGACAAACTATTTATC
CAGTTGGTACAAACCTACAATCAATTATTTGAAGAAAACCCTATTAACGCAAGTGGAGTAGATGCTAAAG
CGATTCTTTCTGCACGATTGAGTAAATCAAGACGATTAGAAAATCTCATTGCTCAGCTCCCCGGTGAGAA
GAAAAATGGCTTATTTGGGAATCTCATTGCTTTGTCATTGGGTTTGACCCCTAATTTTAAATCAAATTTT
GATTTGGCAGAAGATGCTAAATTACAGCTTTCAAAAGATACTTACGATGATGATTTAGATAATTTATTGG
CGCAAATTGGAGATCAATATGCTGATTTGTTTTTGGCAGCTAAGAATTTATCAGATGCTATTTTACTTTC
AGATATCCTAAGAGTAAATACTGAAATAACTAAGGCTCCCCTATCAGCTTCAATGATTAAACGCTACGAT
GAACATCATCAAGACTTGACTCTTTTAAAAGCTTTAGTTCGACAACAACTTCCAGAAAAGTATAAAGAAA
TCTTTTTTGATCAATCAAAAAACGGATATGCAGGTTATATTGATGGGGGAGCTAGCCAAGAAGAATTTTA
TAAATTTATCAAACCAATTTTAGAAAAAATGGATGGTACTGAGGAATTATTGGTGAAACTAAATCGTGAA
GATTTGCTGCGCAAGCAACGGACCTTTGACAACGGCTCTATTCCCCATCAAATTCACTTGGGTGAGCTGC
ATGCTATTTTGAGAAGACAAGAAGACTTTTATCCATTTTTAAAAGACAATCGTGAGAAGATTGAAAAAAT
CTTGACTTTTCGAATTCCTTATTATGTTGGTCCATTGGCGCGTGGCAATAGTCGTTTTGCATGGATGACT
CGGAAGTCTGAAGAAACAATTACCCCATGGAATTTTGAAGAAGTTGTCGATAAAGGTGCTTCAGCTCAAT
CATTTATTGAACGCATGACAAACTTTGATAAAAATCTTCCAAATGAAAAAGTACTACCAAAACATAGTTT
GCTTTATGAGTATTTTACGGTTTATAACGAATTGACAAAGGTCAAATATGTTACTGAAGGAATGCGAAAA
CCAGCATTTCTTTCAGGTGAACAGAAGAAAGCCATTGTTGATTTACTCTTCAAAACAAATCGAAAAGTAA
CCGTTAAGCAATTAAAAGAAGATTATTTCAAAAAAATAGAATGTTTTGATAGTGTTGAAATTTCAGGAGT
TGAAGATAGATTTAATGCTTCATTAGGTACCTACCATGATTTGCTAAAAATTATTAAAGATAAAGATTTT
TTGGATAATGAAGAAAATGAAGATATCTTAGAGGATATTGTTTTAACATTGACCTTATTTGAAGATAGGG
AGATGATTGAGGAAAGACTTAAAACATATGCTCACCTCTTTGATGATAAGGTGATGAAACAGCTTAAACG
TCGCCGTTATACTGGTTGGGGACGTTTGTCTCGAAAATTGATTAATGGTATTAGGGATAAGCAATCTGGC
AAAACAATATTAGATTTTTTGAAATCAGATGGTTTTGCCAATCGCAATTTTATGCAGCTGATCCATGATG
ATAGTTTGACATTTAAAGAAGACATTCAAAAAGCACAAGTGTCTGGACAAGGCGATAGTTTACATGAACA
TATTGCAAATTTAGCTGGTAGCCCTGCTATTAAAAAAGGTATTTTACAGACTGTAAAAGTTGTTGATGAA
TTGGTCAAAGTAATGGGGCGGCATAAGCCAGAAAATATCGTTATTGAAATGGCACGTGAAAATCAGACAA
CTCAAAAGGGCCAGAAAAATTCGCGAGAGCGTATGAAACGAATCGAAGAAGGTATCAAAGAATTAGGAAG
TCAGATTCTTAAAGAGCATCCTGTTGAAAATACTCAATTGCAAAATGAAAAGCTCTATCTCTATTATCTC
CAAAATGGAAGAGACATGTATGTGGACCAAGAATTAGATATTAATCGTTTAAGTGATTATGATGTCGATC
ACATTGTTCCACAAAGTTTCCTTAAAGACGATTCAATAGACAATAAGGTCTTAACGCGTTCTGATAAAAA
TCGTGGTAAATCGGATAACGTTCCAAGTGAAGAAGTAGTCAAAAAGATGAAAAACTATTGGAGACAACTT
CTAAACGCCAAGTTAATCACTCAACGTAAGTTTGATAATTTAACGAAAGCTGAACGTGGAGGTTTGAGTG
AACTTGATAAAGCTGGTTTTATCAAACGCCAATTGGTTGAAACTCGCCAAATCACTAAGCATGTGGCACA
AATTTTGGATAGTCGCATGAATACTAAATACGATGAAAATGATAAACTTATTCGAGAGGTTAAAGTGATT
ACCTTAAAATCTAAATTAGTTTCTGACTTCCGAAAAGATTTCCAATTCTATAAAGTACGTGAGATTAACA
ATTACCATCATGCCCATGATGCGTATCTAAATGCCGTCGTTGGAACTGCTTTGATTAAGAAATATCCAAA
ACTTGAATCGGAGTTTGTCTATGGTGATTATAAAGTTTATGATGTTCGTAAAATGATTGCTAAGTCTGAG
CAAGAAATAGGCAAAGCAACCGCAAAATATTTCTTTTACTCTAATATCATGAACTTCTTCAAAACAGAAA
TTACACTTGCAAATGGAGAGATTCGCAAACGCCCTCTAATCGAAACTAATGGGGAAACTGGAGAAATTGT
CTGGGATAAAGGGCGAGATTTTGCCACAGTGCGCAAAGTATTGTCCATGCCCCAAGTCAATATTGTCAAG
AAAACAGAAGTACAGACAGGCGGATTCTCCAAGGAGTCAATTTTACCAAAAAGAAATTCGGACAAGCTTA
TTGCTCGTAAAAAAGACTGGGATCCAAAAAAATATGGTGGTTTTGATAGTCCAACGGTAGCTTATTCAGT
CCTAGTGGTTGCTAAGGTGGAAAAAGGGAAATCGAAGAAGTTAAAATCCGTTAAAGAGTTACTAGGGATC
ACAATTATGGAAAGAAGTTCCTTTGAAAAAAATCCGATTGACTTTTTAGAAGCTAAAGGATATAAGGAAG
TTAAAAAAGACTTAATCATTAAACTACCTAAATATAGTCTTTTTGAGTTAGAAAACGGTCGTAAACGGAT
GCTGGCTAGTGCCGGAGAATTACAAAAAGGAAATGAGCTGGCTCTGCCAAGCAAATATGTGAATTTTTTA
TATTTAGCTAGTCATTATGAAAAGTTGAAGGGTAGTCCAGAAGATAACGAACAAAAACAATTGTTTGTGG
AGCAGCATAAGCATTATTTAGATGAGATTATTGAGCAAATCAGTGAATTTTCTAAGCGTGTTATTTTAGC
AGATGCCAATTTAGATAAAGTTCTTAGTGCATATAACAAACATAGAGACAAACCAATACGTGAACAAGCA
GAAAATATTATTCATTTATTTACGTTGACGAATCTTGGAGCTCCCGCTGCTTTTAAATATTTTGATACAA
CAATTGATCGTAAACGATATACGTCTACAAAAGAAGTTTTAGATGCCACTCTTATCCATCAATCCATCAC
TGGTCTTTATGAAACACGCATTGATTTGAGTCAGCTAGGAGGTGACGGCAGCGGTGATTATAAAGATGAT
GATGATAAATGAGATATCATTCAGGACGAGCCTCAGACTCCAGCGTAACTGGACTGGCGGAACCCCTATT
TGTTTATTTTTCTAAATACATTCAAATATGTATCCGCTCATGAGACAATAACCCTGATAAATGCTTCAAT
AATATTGAAAAAGGAAGAGTATGAGGGAAGCGGTGATCGCCGAAGTATCGACTCAACTATCAGAGGTAGT
TGGCGTCATCGAGCGCCATCTCGAACCGACGTTGCTGGCCGTACATTTGTACGGCTCCGCAGTGGATGGC
GGCCTGAAGCCACACAGTGATATTGATTTGCTGGTTACGGTGACCGTAAGGCTTGATGAAACAACGCGGC
GAGCTTTGATCAACGACCTTTTGGAAACTTCGGCTTCCCCTGGAGAGAGCGAGATTCTCCGCGCTGTAGA
AGTCACCATTGTTGTGCACGACGACATCATTCCGTGGCGTTATCCAGCTAAGCGCGAACTGCAATTTGGA
GAATGGCAGCGCAATGACATTCTTGCAGGTATCTTCGAGCCAGCCACGATCGACATTGATCTGGCTATCT
TGCTGACAAAAGCAAGAGAACATAGCGTTGCCTTGGTAGGTCCAGCGGCGGAGGAACTCTTTGATCCGGT
TCCTGAACAGGATCTATTTGAGGCGCTAAATGAAACCTTAACGCTATGGAACTCGCCGCCCGACTGGGCT
GGCGATGAGCGAAATGTAGTGCTTACGTTGTCCCGCATTTGGTACAGCGCAGTAACCGGCAAAATCGCGC
CGAAGGATGTCGCTGCCGACTGGGCAATGGAGCGCCTGCCGGCCCAGTATCAGCCCGTCATACTTGAAGC
TAGACAGGCTTATCTTGGACAAGAAGAAGATCGCTTGGCCTCGCGCGCAGATCAGTTGGAAGAATTTGTC
CACTACGTGAAAGGCGAGATCACCAAGGTAGTCGGCAAATAACTGTCAGACCAAGTTTACTCATATATAC
TTTAGATTGATTTAAAACTTCATTTTTAATTTAAAAGGATCTAGGTGAAGATCCTTTTTGATAATCTCAT
GACCAAAATCCCTTAACGTGAGTTTTCGTTCCACTGAGCGTCAGACCCCGTTGATGATACCGCTGCCTTA
CTGGGTGCATTAGCCAGTCTGAATGACCTGTCACGGGATAATCCGAAGTGGTCAGACTGGAAAATCAGAG
GGCAGGAACTGCTGAACAGCAAAAAGTCAGATAGCACCACATAGCAGACCCGCCATAAAACGCCCTGAGA
AGCCCGTGACGGGCTTTTCTTGTATTATGGGTAGTTTCCTTGCATGAATCCATAAAAGGCGCCTGTAGTG
CCATTTACCCCCATTCACTGCCAGAGCCGTGAGCGCAGCGAACTGAATGTCACGAAAAAGACAGCGACTC
AGGTGCCTGATGGTCGGAGACAAAAGGAATATTCAGCGATTTGCCCGATTGCGGCCGCAACCGAGCTTGC
GAGGGTGCTACTTAAGCCTTTAGGGTTTTAAGGTCTGTTTTGTAGAGGAGCAAACAGCGTTTGCGACATC
CTTTTGTAATACTGCGGAACTGACTAAAGTAGTGAGTTATACACAGGGCTGGGATCTATTCTTTTTATCT
TTTTTTATTCTTTCTTTATTCTATAAATTATAACCACTTGAATATAAACAAAAAAAACACACAAAGGTCT
AGCGGAATTTACAGAGGGTCTAGCAGAATTTACAAGTTTTCCAGCAAAGGTCTAGCAGAATTTACAGATA
CCCACAACTCAAAGGAAAAGGACTAGTAATTATCATTGACTAGCCCATCTCAATTGGTATAGTGATTAAA
ATCACCTAGACCAATTGAGATGTATGTCTGAATTAGTTGTTTTCAAAGCAAATGAACTAGCGATTAGTCG
CTATGACTTAACGGAGCATGAAACCAAGCTAATTTTATGCTGTGTGGCACTACTCAACCCCACGATTGAA
AACCCTACAAGGAAAGAACGGACGGTATCGTTCACTTATAACCAATACGTTCAGATGATGAACATCAGTA
GGGAAAATGCTTATGGTGTATTAGCTAAAGCAACCAGAGAGCTGATGACGAGAACTGTGGAAATCAGGAA
TCCTTTGGTTAAAGGCTTTGAGATTTTCCAGTGGACAAACTATGCCAAGTTCTCAAGCGAAAAATTAGAA
TTAGTTTTTAGTGAAGAGATATTGCCTTATCTTTTCCAGTTAAAAAAATTCATAAAATATAATCTGGAAC
ATGTTAAGTCTTTTGAAAACAAATACTCTATGAGGATTTATGAGTGGTTATTAAAAGAACTAACACAAAA
GAAAACTCACAAGGCAAATATAGAGATTAGCCTTGATGAATTTAAGTTCATGTTAATGCTTGAAAATAAC
TACCATGAGTTTAAAAGGCTTAACCAATGGGTTTTGAAACCAATAAGTAAAGATTTAAACACTTACAGCA
ATATGAAATTGGTGGTTGATAAGCGAGGCCGCCCGACTGATACGTTGATTTTCCAAGTTGAACTAGATAG
ACAAATGGATCTCGTAACCGAACTTGAGAACAACCAGATAAAAATGAATGGTGACAAAATACCAACAACC
ATTACATCAGATTCCTACCTACATAACGGACTAAGAAAAACACTACACGATGCTTTAACTGCAAAAATTC
AGCTCACCAGTTTTGAGGCAAAATTTTTGAGTGACATGCAAAGTAAGTATGATCTCAATGGTTCGTTCTC
ATGGCTCACGCAAAAACAACGAACCACACTAGAGAACATACTGGCTAAATACGGAAGGATCTGAG
